Addgene plasmid #186620: pLV-mCherry-Stim1
Purpose: Third generation lentiviral vector expressing Stim1-wt fused to mCherry
Depositing lab: Gia Voeltz. Depositing organization: University of Colorado, Boulder. Publication: The ER ladder is a unique morphological feature of developing mammalian axons. Zamponi E, Meehl JB, Voeltz GK. Dev Cell. 2022 Jun 6;57(11):1369-1382.e6. doi: 10.1016/j.devcel.2022.05.002. Epub 2022 May 23. PubMed 35609616.
Backbone
  Vector backbone: pLV-eGFP_Addgene#36083
  Total vector size (bp): 9462
  Vector type: Mammalian Expression, Lentiviral
Growth in bacteria
  Bacterial resistance: Ampicillin, 100 μg/mL
  Growth temperature: 30°C
  Growth strain: NEB Stable
  Copy number: Unknown
Gene/Insert
  Gene/Insert name: Stromal Interaction Molecule 1 (alt name: Stim1)
  Species: H. sapiens (human)
  Insert size (bp): 2055
  Entrez Gene: STIM1 (a.k.a. D11S4896E, GOK, IMD10, STRMK, TAM, TAM1)
  Promoter: CMV
  Tag / fusion protein: mCherry (N terminal on insert)
  Cloning method: Restriction Enzyme; 5′ cloning site BamHI (not destroyed); 3′ cloning site SalI (not destroyed)
  Sequencing primers: 5′ aggtctatataagcagagctcgtttag; 3′ aaagcagcgtatccacatagc
Terms and licenses: Academic/Nonprofit Terms; Industry Terms: Not Available to Industry
How to cite: pLV-mCherry-Stim1 was a gift from Gia Voeltz (Addgene plasmid # 186620 ; http://n2t.net/addgene:186620 ; RRID:Addgene_186620)
