[The description below was written by a language model from this plasmid's Addgene catalogue record and pLannotate feature annotations shown in this document.]
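Description:
pLV-mCherry-Stim1 is a 9,462 bp third-generation, self-inactivating HIV-1-based lentiviral transfer vector built on the pLV-eGFP backbone, designed to express wild-type human STIM1 (stromal interaction molecule 1) fused to the red fluorescent protein mCherry in mammalian cells. In bacteria it is maintained through a high-copy ColE1/pUC-type origin and selected with ampicillin via the β-lactamase gene. An f1 origin, an SV40 origin and remnants of a lac/lacZα cloning region with T3 and T7 promoters are also carried in the backbone.

The viral portion begins with an RSV promoter driving a truncated 5' LTR, which makes genomic RNA production Tat-independent. It is followed by the Ψ packaging signal with a partial gag sequence, the Rev response element for nuclear export of the unspliced genome, and the cPPT/CTS element, which aids nuclear import of the reverse-transcribed DNA. The internal expression cassette uses the CMV enhancer and promoter. The annotated layout shows a short STIM1 fragment immediately upstream of mCherry, followed by the bulk of the STIM1 coding sequence. This is consistent with the fluorescent protein lying after the N-terminal signal sequence, so that the ER-resident protein can still be targeted correctly, although the record describes the tag simply as N-terminal. A WPRE downstream enhances transcript stability and expression, and the ΔU3 3' LTR inactivates LTR promoter activity after integration; an SV40 polyadenylation signal follows.

STIM1 is an ER calcium sensor that mediates store-operated calcium entry by activating ORAI1. The construct therefore suits transfection or lentiviral delivery to visualise STIM1 and ER organisation in live or fixed cells, and the associated work concerns ER morphology in developing mammalian axons.
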