Features (pLannotate 1.2.2; 28 found; start..end, strand, type, name):
    928..1516    +  rep_origin     ori: high-copy-number ColE1/pMB1/pBR322/pUC origin of replication
   1699..1791    +  CDS            lacI (fragment): lac repressor; lacI; The lac repressor binds to the lac operator to inhibit transcription in E. coli. This inhibition can be relieved by adding lactose or isopropyl-β-D-thiogalactopyranoside (IPTG).
   1804..1825    +  protein_bind   CAP binding site: CAP binding activates transcription in the presence of cAMP. E. coli catabolite activator protein
   1844..1870    +  promoter       lac promoter (fragment): promoter for the E. coli lac operon
   1878..1894    +  protein_bind   lac operator: The lac repressor binds to the lac operator to inhibit transcription in E. coli. This inhibition can be relieved by adding lactose or isopropyl-β-D-thiogalactopyranoside (IPTG). lac repressor encoded by lacI
   1939..1957    +  promoter       T3 promoter: promoter for bacteriophage T3 RNA polymerase
   1985..2211    +  promoter       RSV promoter: Rous sarcoma virus enhancer/promoter
   2212..2392    +  LTR            5' LTR (truncated): truncated 5' long terminal repeat (LTR) from HIV-1
   2439..2564    +  misc_feature   HIV-1 Ψ: packaging signal of human immunodeficiency virus type 1
   2548..2911    +  CDS            HIV-1 gag (fragment): gag protein from human immunodeficiency virus 1; gag
   3057..3290    +  misc_feature   RRE: The Rev response element (RRE) of HIV-1 allows for Rev-dependent mRNA export from the nucleus to the cytoplasm.
   3667..3767    +  CDS            Rev (fragment): human immunodeficiency virus 1 (HIV-1) Rev protein; rev; enhances nuclear export of unspliced and incompletely spliced viral mRNAs
   3786..3902    +  misc_feature   cPPT/CTS: central polypurine tract and central termination sequence of HIV-1
   3925..4228    +  enhancer       CMV enhancer: human cytomegalovirus immediate early enhancer
   4229..4432    +  promoter       CMV promoter: human cytomegalovirus (CMV) immediate early promoter
   4521..4589    +  CDS            STIM1 (fragment): STIM1_BOVIN - Experimental evidence at transcript level: Swiss-Prot protein existence level 2. Plays a role in mediating store-operated Ca(2+) entry (SOCE), a Ca(2+) influx following depletion of intracellular Ca(2+) stores. Acts as Ca(2+) sensor in the endoplasmic reticulum via its EF-hand domain. Upon Ca(2+) depletion, translocates from the endoplasmic reticulum to the plasma membrane where it activates the Ca(2+) release- activated Ca(2+) (CRAC) channel subunit ORAI1. Involved in enamel formation. Activated following interaction with STIMATE, leading to promote STIM1 conformational switch.
   4587..5294    +  CDS            mCherry: mCherry is a basic (constitutively fluorescent) red fluorescent protein published in 2004, derived from Discosoma sp.. It is reported to be a very rapidly-maturing monomer with low acid sensitivity.
   5295..7280    +  CDS            STIM1: STIM1_HUMAN - Also known as GOK From Homo sapiens (Human).
   7290..7878    +  misc_feature   WPRE: woodchuck hepatitis virus posttranscriptional regulatory element
   7895..7963    +  CDS            nef (fragment): NEF_HV1Z2 - Experimental evidence at protein level: Swiss-Prot protein existence level 1. Extracellular Nef protein targets CD4(+) T-lymphocytes for apoptosis by interacting with CXCR4 surface receptors. From Human immunodeficiency virus type 1 group M subtype D (isolate Z2/CDC-Z34) (HIV-1).
   7965..8198    +  LTR            3' LTR (ΔU3): self-inactivating 3' long terminal repeat (LTR) from HIV-1
   8270..8391    +  polyA_signal   SV40 poly(A) signal: SV40 polyadenylation signal
   8431..8566    +  rep_origin     SV40 ori: SV40 origin of replication
   8587..8605    -  promoter       T7 promoter: promoter for bacteriophage T7 RNA polymerase
   8613..8768    +  CDS            lacZα (fragment): LacZα fragment of β-galactosidase; lacZ fragment
   8773..9201    +  rep_origin     f1 ori (sequence partly withheld): f1 bacteriophage origin of replication; arrow indicates direction of (+) strand synthesis
   9254..9358    +  promoter       AmpR promoter: bla
   9359..757     +  CDS            AmpR (across the origin): β-lactamase; bla; confers resistance to ampicillin, carbenicillin, and related antibiotics
>Addgene plasmid #186620 | pLV-mCherry-Stim1 | addgene full sequence | sequence record 371212 | Addgene NGS Result
AGATCAGTTGGGTGCACGAGTGGGTTACATCGAACTGGATCTCAACAGCGGTAAGATCCTTGAGAGTTTT
CGCCCCGAAGAACGTTTTCCAATGATGAGCACTTTTAAAGTTCTGCTATGTGGCGCGGTATTATCCCGTA
TTGACGCCGGGCAAGAGCAACTCGGTCGCCGCATACACTATTCTCAGAATGACTTGGTTGAGTACTCACC
AGTCACAGAAAAGCATCTTACGGATGGCATGACAGTAAGAGAATTATGCAGTGCTGCCATAACCATGAGT
GATAACACTGCGGCCAACTTACTTCTGACAACGATCGGAGGACCGAAGGAGCTAACCGCTTTTTTGCACA
ACATGGGGGATCATGTAACTCGCCTTGATCGTTGGGAACCGGAGCTGAATGAAGCCATACCAAACGACGA
GCGTGACACCACGATGCCTGTAGCAATGGCAACAACGTTGCGCAAACTATTAACTGGCGAACTACTTACT
CTAGCTTCCCGGCAACAATTAATAGACTGGATGGAGGCGGATAAAGTTGCAGGACCACTTCTGCGCTCGG
CCCTTCCGGCTGGCTGGTTTATTGCTGATAAATCTGGAGCCGGTGAGCGTGGGTCTCGCGGTATCATTGC
AGCACTGGGGCCAGATGGTAAGCCCTCCCGTATCGTAGTTATCTACACGACGGGGAGTCAGGCAACTATG
GATGAACGAAATAGACAGATCGCTGAGATAGGTGCCTCACTGATTAAGCATTGGTAACTGTCAGACCAAG
TTTACTCATATATACTTTAGATTGATTTAAAACTTCATTTTTAATTTAAAAGGATCTAGGTGAAGATCCT
TTTTGATAATCTCATGACCAAAATCCCTTAACGTGAGTTTTCGTTCCACTGAGCGTCAGACCCCGTAGAA
AAGATCAAAGGATCTTCTTGAGATCCTTTTTTTCTGCGCGTAATCTGCTGCTTGCAAACAAAAAAACCAC
CGCTACCAGCGGTGGTTTGTTTGCCGGATCAAGAGCTACCAACTCTTTTTCCGAAGGTAACTGGCTTCAG
CAGAGCGCAGATACCAAATACTGTTCTTCTAGTGTAGCCGTAGTTAGGCCACCACTTCAAGAACTCTGTA
GCACCGCCTACATACCTCGCTCTGCTAATCCTGTTACCAGTGGCTGCTGCCAGTGGCGATAAGTCGTGTC
TTACCGGGTTGGACTCAAGACGATAGTTACCGGATAAGGCGCAGCGGTCGGGCTGAACGGGGGGTTCGTG
CACACAGCCCAGCTTGGAGCGAACGACCTACACCGAACTGAGATACCTACAGCGTGAGCTATGAGAAAGC
GCCACGCTTCCCGAAGGGAGAAAGGCGGACAGGTATCCGGTAAGCGGCAGGGTCGGAACAGGAGAGCGCA
CGAGGGAGCTTCCAGGGGGAAACGCCTGGTATCTTTATAGTCCTGTCGGGTTTCGCCACCTCTGACTTGA
GCGTCGATTTTTGTGATGCTCGTCAGGGGGGCGGAGCCTATGGAAAAACGCCAGCAACGCGGCCTTTTTA
CGGTTCCTGGCCTTTTGCTGGCCTTTTGCTCACATGTTCTTTCCTGCGTTATCCCCTGATTCTGTGGATA
ACCGTATTACCGCCTTTGAGTGAGCTGATACCGCTCGCCGCAGCCGAACGACCGAGCGCAGCGAGTCAGT
GAGCGAGGAAGCGGAAGAGCGCCCAATACGCAAACCGCCTCTCCCCGCGCGTTGGCCGATTCATTAATGC
AGCTGGCACGACAGGTTTCCCGACTGGAAAGCGGGCAGTGAGCGCAACGCAATTAATGTGAGTTAGCTCA
CTCATTAGGCACCCCAGGCTTTCCACTTTATGCTTCCGGCTCGTATGTTGTGTGGAATTGTGAGCGGATA
ACAATTTCACACAGGAAACAGCTATGACCATGATTACGCCAAGCGCGCAATTAACCCTCACTAAAGGGAA
CAAAAGCTGGAGCTGCAAGCTTAATGTAGTCTTATGCAATACTCTTGTAGTCTTGCAACATGGTAACGAT
GAGTTAGCAACATGCCTTACAAGGAGAGAAAAAGCACCGTGCATGCCGATTGGTGGAAGTAAGGTGGTAC
GATCGTGCCTTATTAGGAAGGCAACAGACGGGTCTGACATGGATTGGACGAACCACTGAATTGCCGCATT
GCAGAGATATTGTATTTAAGTGCCTAGCTCGATACATAAACGGGTCTCTCTGGTTAGACCAGATCTGAGC
CTGGGAGCTCTCTGGCTAACTAGGGAACCCACTGCTTAAGCCTCAATAAAGCTTGCCTTGAGTGCTTCAA
GTAGTGTGTGCCCGTCTGTTGTGTGACTCTGGTAACTAGAGATCCCTCAGACCCTTTTAGTCAGTGTGGA
AAATCTCTAGCAGTGGCGCCCGAACAGGGACTTGAAAGCGAAAGGGAAACCAGAGGAGCTCTCTCGACGC
AGGACTCGGCTTGCTGAAGCGCGCACGGCAAGAGGCGAGGGGCGGCGACTGGTGAGTACGCCAAAAATTT
TGACTAGCGGAGGCTAGAAGGAGAGAGATGGGTGCGAGAGCGTCAGTATTAAGCGGGGGAGAATTAGATC
GCGATGGGAAAAAATTCGGTTAAGGCCAGGGGGAAAGAAAAAATATAAATTAAAACATATAGTATGGGCA
AGCAGGGAGCTAGAACGATTCGCAGTTAATCCTGGCCTGTTAGAAACATCAGAAGGCTGTAGACAAATAC
TGGGACAGCTACAACCATCCCTTCAGACAGGATCAGAAGAACTTAGATCATTATATAATACAGTAGCAAC
CCTCTATTGTGTGCATCAAAGGATAGAGATAAAAGACACCAAGGAAGCTTTAGACAAGATAGAGGAAGAG
CAAAACAAAAGTAAGACCACCGCACAGCAAGCGGCCGCTGATCTTCAGACCTGGAGGAGGAGATATGAGG
GACAATTGGAGAAGTGAATTATATAAATATAAAGTAGTAAAAATTGAACCATTAGGAGTAGCACCCACCA
AGGCAAAGAGAAGAGTGGTGCAGAGAGAAAAAAGAGCAGTGGGAATAGGAGCTTTGTTCCTTGGGTTCTT
GGGAGCAGCAGGAAGCACTATGGGCGCAGCGTCAATGACGCTGACGGTACAGGCCAGACAATTATTGTCT
GGTATAGTGCAGCAGCAGAACAATTTGCTGAGGGCTATTGAGGCGCAACAGCATCTGTTGCAACTCACAG
TCTGGGGCATCAAGCAGCTCCAGGCAAGAATCCTGGCTGTGGAAAGATACCTAAAGGATCAACAGCTCCT
GGGGATTTGGGGTTGCTCTGGAAAACTCATTTGCACCACTGCTGTGCCTTGGAATGCTAGTTGGAGTAAT
AAATCTCTGGAACAGATTTGGAATCACACGACCTGGATGGAGTGGGACAGAGAAATTAACAATTACACAA
GCTTAATACACTCCTTAATTGAAGAATCGCAAAACCAGCAAGAAAAGAATGAACAAGAATTATTGGAATT
AGATAAATGGGCAAGTTTGTGGAATTGGTTTAACATAACAAATTGGCTGTGGTATATAAAATTATTCATA
ATGATAGTAGGAGGCTTGGTAGGTTTAAGAATAGTTTTTGCTGTACTTTCTATAGTGAATAGAGTTAGGC
AGGGATATTCACCATTATCGTTTCAGACCCACCTCCCAACCCCGAGGGGACCCGACAGGCCCGAAGGAAT
AGAAGAAGAAGGTGGAGAGAGAGACAGAGACAGATCCATTCGATTAGTGAACGGATCTCGACGGTATCGG
TTAACTTTTAAAAGAAAAGGGGGGATTGGGGGGTATAGTGCAGGGGAAAGAATAGTAGACATAATAGCAA
CAGACATACAAACTAAAGAATTACAAAAACAAATTACAAAATTCAAAATTTTATCGATAAGCTTGGGAGT
TCCGCGTTACATAACTTACGGTAAATGGCCCGCCTGGCTGACCGCCCAACGACCCCCGCCCATTGACGTC
AATAATGACGTATGTTCCCATAGTAACGCCAATAGGGACTTTCCATTGACGTCAATGGGTGGAGTATTTA
CGGTAAACTGCCCACTTGGCAGTACATCAAGTGTATCATATGCCAAGTACGCCCCCTATTGACGTCAATG
ACGGTAAATGGCCCGCCTGGCATTATGCCCAGTACATGACCTTATGGGACTTTCCTACTTGGCAGTACAT
CTACGTATTAGTCATCGCTATTACCATGGTGATGCGGTTTTGGCAGTACATCAATGGGCGTGGATAGCGG
TTTGACTCACGGGGATTTCCAAGTCTCCACCCCATTGACGTCAATGGGAGTTTGTTTTGGCACCAAAATC
AACGGGACTTTCCAAAATGTCGTAACAACTCCGCCCCATTGACGCAAATGGGCGGTAGGCGTGTACGGTG
GGAGGTCTATATAAGCAGAGCTCGTTTAGTGAACCGTCAGATCGCCTGGAGACGCCATCCACGCTGTTTT
GACCTCCATAGAAGACACCGACTCTAGAGGATCCGCCACCATGGATGTATGCGTCCGTCTTGCCCTGTGG
CTCCTCTGGGGACTCCTCCTGCACCAGGGCCAGAGCCTCGTGAGCAAGGGCGAGGAGGATAACATGGCCA
TCATCAAGGAGTTCATGCGCTTCAAGGTGCACATGGAGGGCTCCGTGAACGGCCACGAGTTCGAGATCGA
GGGCGAGGGCGAGGGCCGCCCCTACGAGGGCACCCAGACCGCCAAGCTGAAGGTGACCAAGGGTGGCCCC
CTGCCCTTCGCCTGGGACATCCTGTCCCCTCAGTTCATGTACGGCTCCAAGGCCTACGTGAAGCACCCCG
CCGACATCCCCGACTACTTGAAGCTGTCCTTCCCCGAGGGCTTCAAGTGGGAGCGCGTGATGAACTTCGA
GGACGGCGGCGTGGTGACCGTGACCCAGGACTCCTCCCTGCAGGACGGCGAGTTCATCTACAAGGTGAAG
CTGCGCGGCACCAACTTCCCCTCCGACGGCCCCGTAATGCAGAAGAAGACCATGGGCTGGGAGGCCTCCT
CCGAGCGGATGTACCCCGAGGACGGCGCCCTGAAGGGCGAGATCAAGCAGAGGCTGAAGCTGAAGGACGG
CGGCCACTACGACGCTGAGGTCAAGACCACCTACAAGGCCAAGAAGCCCGTGCAGCTGCCCGGCGCCTAC
AACGTCAACATCAAGTTGGACATCACCTCCCACAACGAGGACTACACCATCGTGGAACAGTACGAACGCG
CCGAGGGCCGCCACTCCACCGGCGGCATGGACGAGCTGTACAAGAGCCATAGTCACAGTGAGAAGGCGAC
AGGAACCAGCTCGGGGGCCAACTCTGAGGAGTCCACTGCAGCAGAGTTTTGCCGAATTGACAAGCCCCTG
TGTCACAGTGAGGATGAGAAACTCAGCTTCGAGGCAGTCCGTAACATCCACAAACTGATGGACGATGATG
CCAATGGTGATGTGGATGTGGAAGAAAGTGATGAGTTCCTGAGGGAAGACCTCAATTACCATGACCCAAC
AGTGAAACACAGCACCTTCCATGGTGAGGATAAGCTCATCAGCGTGGAGGACCTGTGGAAGGCATGGAAG
TCATCAGAAGTATACAATTGGACCGTGGATGAGGTGGTACAGTGGCTGATCACATATGTGGAGCTGCCTC
AGTATGAGGAGACCTTCCGGAAGCTGCAGCTCAGTGGCCATGCCATGCCAAGGCTGGCTGTCACCAACAC
CACCATGACAGGGACTGTGCTGAAGATGACAGACCGGAGTCATCGGCAGAAGCTGCAGCTGAAGGCTCTG
GATACAGTGCTCTTTGGGCCTCCTCTCTTGACTCGCCATAATCACCTCAAGGACTTCATGCTGGTGGTGT
CTATCGTTATTGGTGTGGGCGGCTGCTGGTTTGCCTATATCCAGAACCGTTACTCCAAGGAGCACATGAA
GAAGATGATGAAGGACTTGGAGGGGTTACACCGAGCTGAGCAGAGTCTGCATGACCTTCAGGAAAGGCTG
CACAAGGCCCAGGAGGAGCACCGCACAGTGGAGGTGGAGAAGGTCCATCTGGAAAAGAAGCTGCGCGATG
AGATCAACCTTGCTAAGCAGGAAGCCCAGCGGCTGAAGGAGCTGCGGGAGGGTACTGAGAATGAGCGGAG
CCGCCAAAAATATGCTGAGGAGGAGTTGGAGCAGGTTCGGGAGGCCTTGAGGAAAGCAGAGAAGGAGCTA
GAATCTCACAGCTCATGGTATGCTCCAGAGGCCCTTCAGAAGTGGCTGCAGCTGACACATGAGGTGGAGG
TGCAATATTACAACATCAAGAAGCAAAATGCTGAGAAGCAGCTGCTGGTGGCCAAGGAGGGGGCTGAGAA
GATAAAAAAGAAGAGAAACACACTCTTTGGCACCTTCCACGTGGCCCACAGCTCTTCCCTGGATGATGTA
GATCATAAAATTCTAACAGCTAAGCAAGCACTGAGCGAGGCGACAGCAGCATTGCGGGAGCGCCTGCACC
GCTGGCAACAGATCGAGATCCTCTGTGGCTTCCAGATTGTCAACAACCCTGGCATCCACTCACTGGTGGC
TGCCCTCAACATAGACCCCAGCTGGATGGGCAGTACACGCCCCAACCCTGCTCACTTCATCATGACTGAC
GACGTGGATGACATGGATGAGGAGATTGTGTCTCCCTTGTCCATGCAGTCCCCTAGCCTGCAGAGCAGTG
TTCGGCAGCGCCTGACGGAGCCACAGCATGGCCTGGGATCTCAGAGGGATTTGACCCATTCCGATTCGGA
GTCCTCCCTCCACATGAGTGACCGCCAGCGTGTGGCCCCCAAACCTCCTCAGATGAGCCGTGCTGCAGAC
GAGGCTCTCAATGCCATGACTTCCAATGGCAGCCACCGGCTGATCGAGGGGGTCCACCCAGGGTCTCTGG
TGGAGAAACTGCCTGACAGCCCTGCCCTGGCCAAGAAGGCATTACTGGCGCTGAACCATGGGCTGGACAA
GGCCCACAGCCTGATGGAGCTGAGCCCCTCAGCCCCACCTGGTGGCTCTCCACATTTGGATTCTTCCCGT
TCTCACAGCCCCAGCTCCCCAGACCCAGACACACCATCTCCAGTTGGGGACAGCCGAGCCCTGCAAGCCA
GCCGAAACACACGCATTCCCCACCTGGCTGGCAAGAAGGCTGTGGCTGAGGAGGATAATGGCTCTATTGG
CGAGGAAACAGACTCCAGCCCAGGCCGGAAGAAGTTTCCCCTCAAAATCTTTAAGAAGCCTCTTAAGAAG
TAGGTCGACAATCAACCTCTGGATTACAAAATTTGTGAAAGATTGACTGGTATTCTTAACTATGTTGCTC
CTTTTACGCTATGTGGATACGCTGCTTTAATGCCTTTGTATCATGCTATTGCTTCCCGTATGGCTTTCAT
TTTCTCCTCCTTGTATAAATCCTGGTTGCTGTCTCTTTATGAGGAGTTGTGGCCCGTTGTCAGGCAACGT
GGCGTGGTGTGCACTGTGTTTGCTGACGCAACCCCCACTGGTTGGGGCATTGCCACCACCTGTCAGCTCC
TTTCCGGGACTTTCGCTTTCCCCCTCCCTATTGCCACGGCGGAACTCATCGCCGCCTGCCTTGCCCGCTG
CTGGACAGGGGCTCGGCTGTTGGGCACTGACAATTCCGTGGTGTTGTCGGGGAAGCTGACGTCCTTTCCA
TGGCTGCTCGCCTGTGTTGCCACCTGGATTCTGCGCGGGACGTCCTTCTGCTACGTCCCTTCGGCCCTCA
ATCCAGCGGACCTTCCTTCCCGCGGCCTGCTGCCGGCTCTGCGGCCTCTTCCGCGTCTTCGCCTTCGCCC
TCAGACGAGTCGGATCTCCCTTTGGGCCGCCTCCCCGCCTGGAATTCGAGCTCGGTACCTTTAAGACCAA
TGACTTACAAGGCAGCTGTAGATCTTAGCCACTTTTTAAAAGAAAAGGGGGGACTGGAAGGGCTAATTCA
CTCCCAACGAAGACAAGATCTGCTTTTTGCTTGTACTGGGTCTCTCTGGTTAGACCAGATCTGAGCCTGG
GAGCTCTCTGGCTAACTAGGGAACCCACTGCTTAAGCCTCAATAAAGCTTGCCTTGAGTGCTTCAAGTAG
TGTGTGCCCGTCTGTTGTGTGACTCTGGTAACTAGAGATCCCTCAGACCCTTTTAGTCAGTGTGGAAAAT
CTCTAGCAGTAGTAGTTCATGTCATCTTATTATTCAGTATTTATAACTTGCAAAGAAATGAATATCAGAG
AGTGAGAGGAACTTGTTTATTGCAGCTTATAATGGTTACAAATAAAGCAATAGCATCACAAATTTCACAA
ATAAAGCATTTTTTTCACTGCATTCTAGTTGTGGTTTGTCCAAACTCATCAATGTATCTTATCATGTCTG
GCTCTAGCTATCCCGCCCCTAACTCCGCCCATCCCGCCCCTAACTCCGCCCAGTTCCGCCCATTCTCCGC
CCCATGGCTGACTAATTTTTTTTATTTATGCAGAGGCCGAGGCCGCCTCGGCCTCTGAGCTATTCCAGAA
GTAGTGAGGAGGCTTTTTTGGAGGCCTAGGGACGTACCCAATTCGCCCTATAGTGAGTCGTATTACGCGC
GCTCACTGGCCGTCGTTTTACAACGTCGTGACTGGGAAAACCCTGGCGTTACCCAACTTAATCGCCTTGC
AGCACATCCCCCTTTCGCCAGCTGGCGTAATAGCGAAGAGGCCCGCACCGATCGCCCTTCCCAACAGTTG
CGCAGCCTGAATGGCGAATGGG
[124 nt withheld, positions 8773-8896]
C
[91 nt withheld, positions 8898-8988]
A
[49 nt withheld, positions 8990-9038]
CCTTTGACGTTGGAGTCCACGTTCTTT
[37 nt withheld, positions 9066-9102]
ACCCTATCTCGGTCTATTCTTTTGATTTATAAGGGATTTTGCCGATTTCGGCCTATTGGTTAAAAAATGA
GCTGATTTAACAAAAATTTAACGCGAATTTTAACAAAATATTAACGCTTACAATTTAGGTGGCACTTTTC
GGGGAAATGTGCGCGGAACCCCTATTTGTTTATTTTTCTAAATACATTCAAATATGTATCCGCTCATGAG
ACAATAACCCTGATAAATGCTTCAATAATATTGAAAAAGGAAGAGTATGAGTATTCAACATTTCCGTGTC
GCCCTTATTCCCTTTTTTGCGGCATTTTGCCTTCCTGTTTTTGCTCACCCAGAAACGCTGGTGAAAGTAA
AAGATGCTGA
